>Addgene plasmid #89942 | pMRXIP-3xMyc-STX17FL | addgene full sequence | sequence record 180029 | Addgene NGS Result
ACCGGGAGGTAAGCTGGCCAGCAACTTATCTGTGTCTGTCCGATTGTCTAGTGTCTATGACTGATTTTAT
GCGCCTGCGTCGGTACTAGTTAGCTAACTAGCTCTGTATCTGGCGGACCCGTGGTGGAACTGACGAGTTC
GGAACACCCGGCCGCAACCCTGGGAGACGTCCCAGGGACTTCGGGGGCCGTTTTTGTGGCCCGACCTGAG
TCCAAAAATCCCGATCGTTTTGGACTCTTTGGTGCACCCCCCTTAGAGGAGGGATATGTGGTTCTGGTAG
GAGACGAGAACCTAAAACAGTTCCCGCCTCCGTCTGAATTTTTGCTTTCGGTTTGGGACCGAAGCCGCGC
CGCGCGTCTTGTCTGCTGCAGCATCGTTCTGTGTTGTCTCTGTCTGACTGTGTTTCTGTATTTGTCTGAA
AATATGGGCCCGGGCCAGACTGTTACCACTCCCTTAAGTTTGACCTTAGGTCACTGGAAAGATGTCGAGC
GGATCGCTCACAACCAGTCGGTAGATGTCAAGAAGAGACGTTGGGTTACCTTCTGCTCTGCAGAATGGCC
AACCTTTAACGTCGGATGGCCGCGAGACGGCACCTTTAACCGAGACCTCATCACCCAGGTTAAGATCAAG
GTCTTTTCACCTGGCCCGCATGGACACCCAGACCAGGTCCCCTACATCGTGACCTGGGAAGCCTTGGCTT
TTGACCCCCCTCCCTGGGTCAAGCCCTTTGTACACCCTAAGCCTCCGCCTCCTCTTCCTCCATCCGCCCC
GTCTCTCCCCCTTGAACCTCCTCGTTCGACCCCGCCTCGATCCTCCCTTTATCCAGCCCTCACTCCTTCT
CTAGGCGCCCCCATATGGCCATATGAGATCTTATATGGGGCACCCCCGCCCCTTGTAAACTTCCCTGACC
CTGACATGACAAGAGTTACTAACAGCCCCTCTCTCCAAGCTCACTTACAGGCTCTCTACTTAGTCCAGCA
CGAAGTCTGGAGACCTCTGGCGGCAGCCTACCAAGAACAACTGGACCGACCGGTGGTACCTCACCCTTAC
CGAGTCGGCGACACAGTGTGGGTCCGCCGACACCAGACTAAGAACCTAGAACCTCGCTGGAAAGGACCTT
ACACAGTCCTGCTGACCACCCCCACCGCCCTCAAAGTAGACGGCATCGCAGCTTGGATACACGCCGCCCA
CGTGAAGGCTGCCGACCCCGGGGGTGGACCATCCTCTAGACTGCCGGATCATCGCCATGGGTGAACAAAA
GTTGATTTCTGAAGAAGATTTGAACGGTGAACAAAAGCTAATCTCCGAGGAAGACTTGAACGGTGAACAA
AAATTAATCTCAGAAGAAGACTTGAACGCTCGAGAATTGGGGAATTCACGCGTTCGCGAGTTAACGGATC
CGATGTCTGAAGATGAAGAAAAAGTGAAATTACGCCGTCTTGAACCAGCTATCCAGAAATTCATTAAGAT
AGTAATCCCAACAGACCTGGAAAGGTTAAGAAAGCACCAGATAAATATTGAGAAGTATCAAAGGTGCAGA
ATCTGGGACAAGTTGCATGAAGAGCATATCAATGCAGGACGTACAGTTCAGCAACTCCGATCCAATATCC
GAGAAATTGAGAAACTTTGTTTGAAAGTCCGAAAGGATGACCTAGTACTTCTGAAGAGAATGATAGATCC
TGTTAAAGAAGAAGCATCAGCAGCAACAGCAGAATTTCTCCAACTCCATTTGGAATCTGTAGAAGAACTT
AAGAAGCAATTTAATGATGAAGAAACTTTGCTACAGCCTCCTTTGACCAGATCCATGACTGTTGGTGGAG
CATTTCATACTACTGAAGCTGAAGCTAGTTCTCAGAGTTTGACTCAGATATATGCCTTACCTGAAATTCC
TCAAGATCAAAATGCTGCAGAATCGTGGGAGACGTTGGAGGCGGACTTGATTGAACTTAGCCAACTGGTC
ACTGACTTCTCTCTCCTAGTGAATTCTCAGCAGGAGAAGATTGACAGCATTGCAGACCATGTCAACAGTG
CTGCTGTGAATGTTGAAGAGGGAACCAAAAACTTAGGGAAGGCTGCAAAATACAAGCTGGCAGCTCTGCC
TGTGGCAGGTGCACTCATCGGGGGAATGGTAGGGGGTCCTATTGGCCTCCTTGCAGGCTTCAAAGTGGCA
GGAATTGCAGCTGCACTTGGTGGTGGGGTGTTGGGCTTCACAGGTGGAAAATTGATACAAAGAAAGAAAC
AGAAAATGATGGAGAAGCTCACTTCCAGCTGTCCAGATCTTCCCAGCCAAACTGACAAGAAATGCAGTTA
AGGATCCCTCGAGCGGCCGCTACGTAAATTCCGCCCCCTAACGTTACTGGCCGAAGCCGCTTGGAATAAG
GCCGGTGTGCGTTTGTCTATATGTTATTTTCCACCATATTGCCGTCTTTTGGCAATGTGAGGGCCCGGAA
ACCTGGCCCTGTCTTCTTGACGAGCATTCCTAGGGGTCTTTCCCCTCTCGCCAAAGGAATGCAAGGTCTG
TTGAATGTCGTGAAGGAAGCAGTTCCTCTGGAAGCTTCTTGAAGACAAACAACGTCTGTAGCGACCCTTT
GCAGGCAGCGGAACCCCCCACCTGGCGACAGGTGCCTCTGCGGCCAAAAGCCACGTGTATAAGATACACC
TGCAAAGGCGGCACAACCCCAGTGCCACGTTGTGAGTTGGATAGTTGTGGAAAGAGTCAAATGGCTCTCC
TCAAGCGTATTCAACAAGGGGCTGAAGGATGCCCAGAAGGTACCCCATTGTATGGGATCTGATCTGGGGC
CTCGGTGCACATGCTTTACATGTGTTTAGTCGAGGTTAAAAAAACGTCTAGGCCCCCCGAACCACGGGGA
CGTGGTTTTCCTTTGAAAAACACGATGATAATATGGCCACAACCATGACCGAGTACAAGCCCACGGTGCG
CCTCGCCACCCGCGACGACGTCCCCCGGGCCGTACGCACCCTCGCCGCCGCGTTCGCCGACTACCCCGCC
ACGCGCCACACCGTCGACCCGGACCGCCACATCGAGCGGGTCACCGAGCTGCAAGAACTCTTCCTCACGC
GCGTCGGGCTCGACATCGGCAAGGTGTGGGTCGCGGACGACGGCGCCGCGGTGGCGGTCTGGACCACGCC
GGAGAGCGTCGAAGCGGGGGCGGTGTTCGCCGAGATCGGCCCGCGCATGGCCGAGTTGAGCGGTTCCCGG
CTGGCCGCGCAGCAACAGATGGAAGGCCTCCTGGCGCCGCACCGGCCCAAGGAGCCCGCGTGGTTCCTGG
CCACCGTCGGCGTCTCGCCCGACCACCAGGGCAAGGGTCTGGGCAGCGCCGTCGTGCTCCCCGGAGTGGA
GGCGGCCGAGCGCGCCGGGGTGCCCGCCTTCCTGGAGACCTCCGCGCCCCGCAACCTCCCCTTCTACGAG
CGGCTCGGCTTCACCGTCACCGCCGACGTCGAGGTGCCCGAAGGACCGCGCACCTGGTGCATGACCCGCA
AGCCCGGTGCCTGACGCCCGCCCCACGACCCGCAGCGCCCGACCGAAAGGAGCGCACGACCCCATGGCTC
GACGATAAAATAAAAGATTTTATTTAGTCTCCAGAAAAAGGGGGGAATGAAAGACCCCACCTGTAGGTTT
GGCAAGCTAGCTTAAGTAACGCCATTTTGCAAGGCATGGAAAAATACATAACTGAGAATAGAGAAGTTCA
GATCAAGGTCAGGAACAGATGGAACAGCTGAATATGGGCCAAACAGGATATCTGTGGTAAGCAGTTCCTG
CCCCGGCTCAGGGCCAAGAACAGATGGAACAGCTGAATATGGGCCAAACAGGATATCTGTGGTAAGCAGT
TCCTGCCCCGGCTCAGGGCCAAGAACAGATGGTCCCCAGATGCGGTCCAGCCCTCAGCAGTTTCTAGAGA
ACCATCAGATGTTTCCAGGGTGCCCCAAGGACCTGAAATGACCCTGTGCCTTATTTGAACTAACCAATCA
GTTCGCTTCTCGCTTCTGTTCGCGCGCTTCTGCTCCCCGAGCTCAATAAAAGAGCCCACAACCCCTCACT
CGGGGCGCCAGTCCTCCGATTGACTGAGTCGCCCGGGTACCCGTGTATCCAATAAACCCTCTTGCAGTTG
CATCCGACTTGTGGTCTCGCTGTTCCTTGGGAGGGTCTCCTCTGAGTGATTGACTACCCGTCAGCGGGGG
TCTTTCACATGCAGCATGTATCAAAATTAATTTGGTTTTTTTTCTTAAGTATTTACATTAAATGGCCATA
GTTGCATTAATGAATCGGCCAACGCGCGGGGAGAGGCGGTTTGCGTATTGGGCGCTCTTCCGCTTCCTCG
CTCACTGACTCGCTGCGCTCGGTCGTTCGGCTGCGGCGAGCGGTATCAGCTCACTCAAAGGCGGTAATAC
GGTTATCCACAGAATCAGGGGATAACGCAGGAAAGAACATGTGAGCAAAAGGCCAGCAAAAGGCCAGGAA
CCGTAAAAAGGCCGCGTTGCTGGCGTTTTTCCATAGGCTCCGCCCCCCTGACGAGCATCACAAAAATCGA
CGCTCAAGTCAGAGGTGGCGAAACCCGACAGGACTATAAAGATACCAGGCGTTTCCCCCTGGAAGCTCCC
TCGTGCGCTCTCCTGTTCCGACCCTGCCGCTTACCGGATACCTGTCCGCCTTTCTCCCTTCGGGAAGCGT
GGCGCTTTCTCATAGCTCACGCTGTAGGTATCTCAGTTCGGTGTAGGTCGTTCGCTCCAAGCTGGGCTGT
GTGCACGAACCCCCCGTTCAGCCCGACCGCTGCGCCTTATCCGGTAACTATCGTCTTGAGTCCAACCCGG
TAAGACACGACTTATCGCCACTGGCAGCAGCCACTGGTAACAGGATTAGCAGAGCGAGGTATGTAGGCGG
TGCTACAGAGTTCTTGAAGTGGTGGCCTAACTACGGCTACACTAGAAGAACAGTATTTGGTATCTGCGCT
CTGCTGAAGCCAGTTACCTTCGGAAAAAGAGTTGGTAGCTCTTGATCCGGCAAACAAACCACCGCTGGTA
GCGGTGGTTTTTTTGTTTGCAAGCAGCAGATTACGCGCAGAAAAAAAGGATCTCAAGAAGATCCTTTGAT
CTTTTCTACGGGGTCTGACGCTCAGTGGAACGAAAACTCACGTTAAGGGATTTTGGTCATGAGATTATCA
AAAAGGATCTTCACCTAGATCCTTTTGCGGCCGGCCGCAAATCAATCTAAAGTATATATGAGTAAACTTG
GTCTGACAGTTACCAATGCTTAATCAGTGAGGCACCTATCTCAGCGATCTGTCTATTTCGTTCATCCATA
GTTGCCTGACTCCCCGTCGTGTAGATAACTACGATACGGGAGGGCTTACCATCTGGCCCCAGTGCTGCAA
TGATACCGCGAGACCCACGCTCACCGGCTCCAGATTTATCAGCAATAAACCAGCCAGCCGGAAGGGCCGA
GCGCAGAAGTGGTCCTGCAACTTTATCCGCCTCCATCCAGTCTATTAATTGTTGCCGGGAAGCTAGAGTA
AGTAGTTCGCCAGTTAATAGTTTGCGCAACGTTGTTGCCATTGCTACAGGCATCGTGGTGTCACGCTCGT
CGTTTGGTATGGCTTCATTCAGCTCCGGTTCCCAACGATCAAGGCGAGTTACATGATCCCCCATGTTGTG
CAAAAAAGCGGTTAGCTCCTTCGGTCCTCCGATCGTTGTCAGAAGTAAGTTGGCCGCAGTGTTATCACTC
ATGGTTATGGCAGCACTGCATAATTCTCTTACTGTCATGCCATCCGTAAGATGCTTTTCTGTGACTGGTG
AGTACTCAACCAAGTCATTCTGAGAATAGTGTATGCGGCGACCGAGTTGCTCTTGCCCGGCGTCAACACG
GGATAATACCGCGCCACATAGCAGAACTTTAAAAGTGCTCATCATTGGAAAACGTTCTTCGGGGCGAAAA
CTCTCAAGGATCTTACCGCTGTTGAGATCCAGTTCGATGTAACCCACTCGTGCACCCAACTGATCTTCAG
CATCTTTTACTTTCACCAGCGTTTCTGGGTGAGCAAAAACAGGAAGGCAAAATGCCGCAAAAAAGGGAAT
AAGGGCGACACGGAAATGTTGAATACTCATACTCTTCCTTTTTCAATATTATTGAAGCATTTATCAGGGT
TATTGTCTCATGAGCGGATACATATTTGAATGTATTTAGAAAAATAAACAAATAGGGGTTCCGCGCACAT
TTCCCCGAAAAGTGCCACCTGACGTCTAAGAAACCATTATTATCATGACATTAACCTATAAAAATAGGCG
TATCACGAGGCCCTTTCGTCTTCACTCGAGGAGCTTGGCCCATTGCATACGTTGTATCCATATCATAATA
TGTACATTTATATTGGCTCATGTCCAACATTACCGCCATGTTGACATTGATTATTGACTAGTTATTAATA
GTAATCAATTACGGGGTCATTAGTTCATAGCCCATATATGGAGTTCCGCGTTACATAACTTACGGTAAAT
GGCCCGCCTGGCTGACCGCCCAACGACCCCCGCCCATTGACGTCAATAATGACGTATGTTCCCATAGTAA
CGCCAATAGGGACTTTCCATTGACGTCAATGGGTGGAGTATTTACGGTAAACTGCCCACTTGGCAGTACA
TCAAGTGTATCATATGCCAAGTACGCCCCCTATTGACGTCAATGACGGTAAATGGCCCGCCTGGCATTAT
GCCCAGTACATGACCTTATGGGACTTTCCTACTTGGCAGTACATCTACGTATTAGTCATCGCTATTACCA
TGCTAGAGAACCATCAGATGTTTCCAGGGTGCCCCAAGGACCTGAAATGACCCTGTGCCTTATTTGAACT
AACCAATCAGTTCGCTTCTCGCTTCTGTTCGCGCGCTTCTGCTCCCCGAGCTCAATAAAAGAGCCCACAA
CCCCTCACTCGGCGCGCCAGTCCTCCGATTGACTGAGTCGCCCGGGTACCCGTGTATCCAATAAACCCTC
TTGCAGTTGCATCCGACTTGTGGTCTCGCTGTTCCTTGGGAGGGTCTCCTCTGAGTGATTGACTACCCGT
CAGCGGGGGTCTTTCATTTGGGGGCTCGTCCGGGATCGGGAGACCCCTGCCCAGGGACCACCGACCCACC
Features (pLannotate 1.2.2; 15 found; start..end, strand, type, name):
     11..368     +  misc_feature   MMLV Ψ: packaging signal of Moloney murine leukemia virus (MMLV)
    433..849     +  CDS            gag (truncated): truncated Moloney murine leukemia virus (MMLV) gag gene lacking the start codon
    859..1233    +  misc_feature   pol region: Moloney murine leukemia virus (MMLV) pol region containing the splice acceptor site
   1250..1358    +  CDS            13xMyc (fragment): 13 tandem Myc epitope tags
   1403..2308    +  CDS            STX17: STX17_HUMAN - Experimental evidence at protein level: Swiss-Prot protein existence level 1. SNAREs, soluble N-ethylmaleimide-sensitive factor-attachment protein receptors, are essential proteins for fusion of cellular membranes. SNAREs localized on opposing membranes assemble to form a trans-SNARE complex, an extended, parallel four alpha-helical bundle that drives membrane fusion (PubMed:23217709, PubMed:25686604, PubMed:28306502). STX17 is a SNARE of the autophagosome involved in autophagy through the direct control of autophagosome membrane fusion with the lysosome membrane (PubMed:23217709
   2439..2901    +  misc_feature   IRES: internal ribosome entry site (IRES) of the encephalomyocarditis virus (EMCV)
   2915..3514    +  CDS            PuroR: puromycin N-acetyltransferase; pac from Streptomyces alboniger; confers resistance to puromycin
   3616..3737    +  LTR            3' LTR (ΔU3) (fragment): self-inactivating 3' long terminal repeat (LTR) from Moloney murine leukemia virus
   3738..4207    +  LTR            LTR: long terminal repeat from Moloney murine leukemia virus
   4273..4325    -  CDS            lacI (fragment): lac repressor; lacI; The lac repressor binds to the lac operator to inhibit transcription in E. coli. This inhibition can be relieved by adding lactose or isopropyl-β-D-thiogalactopyranoside (IPTG).
   4508..5096    -  rep_origin     ori: high-copy-number ColE1/pMB1/pBR322/pUC origin of replication
   5260..6120    -  CDS            AmpR: β-lactamase; bla; confers resistance to ampicillin, carbenicillin, and related antibiotics
   6121..6225    -  promoter       AmpR promoter: bla
   6413..6792    +  enhancer       CMV enhancer: human cytomegalovirus immediate early enhancer
   6793..7088    +  LTR            3' LTR (ΔU3) (fragment): self-inactivating 3' long terminal repeat (LTR) from Moloney murine leukemia virus
