[The description below was written by a language model from this plasmid's Addgene catalogue record and pLannotate feature annotations shown in this document.]
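Description:
pMRXIP-3xMyc-STX17FL is a Moloney murine leukemia virus-based retroviral expression vector, built on the pMRXIP backbone (itself derived from the pMX series), for producing N-terminally Myc-tagged full-length human syntaxin 17 (STX17) in mammalian cells. It is propagated in E. coli through a high-copy ColE1/pUC-type origin and an ampicillin resistance gene driven by its own bla promoter. The catalogue lists a total size of 7165 bp, while the sequenced record underlying the feature table is 7140 nt, a small discrepancy the record does not explain.

The viral portion begins with a hybrid 5′ element in which a CMV enhancer sits next to an MMLV LTR fragment. This presumably drives genomic RNA transcription in packaging cells, although the record does not name a promoter. It is followed by the MMLV Ψ packaging signal, a truncated gag lacking its start codon, and a pol region carrying the splice acceptor. Downstream lies a short run of Myc repeats (annotated as a fragment of a 13xMyc array, consistent with the 3xMyc of the name). The STX17 coding sequence, cloned between two retained BamHI sites, follows it. An EMCV IRES then links translation of puromycin N-acetyltransferase to the same transcript, so puromycin selection enriches for transduced cells that also express the tagged protein. An MMLV 3′ LTR closes the provirus.

STX17 is an autophagosomal SNARE that controls autophagosome–lysosome fusion. The associated study concerns dominant-negative STX17 mutants that cause undegraded autophagosomes to accumulate. The "FL" in the name suggests this is the full-length counterpart, suited to stable expression and Myc-based detection.
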