Addgene plasmid #89942: pMRXIP-3xMyc-STX17FL
Purpose: Expresses syntaxin17 tagged with Myc in mammalian cells
Depositing lab: Noboru Mizushima. Depositing organization: The University of Tokyo. Publication: Accumulation of undegraded autophagosomes by expression of dominant-negative STX17 (syntaxin 17) mutants. Uematsu M, Nishimura T, Sakamaki Y, Yamamoto H, Mizushima N. Autophagy. 2017 Aug 3;13(8):1452-1464. doi: 10.1080/15548627.2017.1327940. Epub 2017 Jun 9. PubMed 28598244.
Backbone
  Vector backbone: pMRXIP GFP-Ci2
  Backbone manufacturer: Dr.Shoji Yamaoka of Tokyo Medical and Dental University
  Backbone size w/o insert (bp): 6249
  Total vector size (bp): 7165
  Vector type: Retroviral
  Selectable markers: Puromycin
Growth in bacteria
  Bacterial resistance: Ampicillin, 100 μg/mL
  Growth temperature: 37°C
  Growth strain: NEB Stable
  Copy number: Unknown
Gene/Insert
  Gene/Insert name: human syntaxin17 (alt name: STX17)
  Species: H. sapiens (human)
  Insert size (bp): 916
  GenBank ID: NM_017919
  Entrez Gene: STX17
  Tag / fusion protein: Myc (N terminal on backbone)
  Cloning method: Restriction Enzyme; 5′ cloning site BamHI (not destroyed); 3′ cloning site BamHI (not destroyed)
  Sequencing primers: 5′ GTTCGCGAGTTAACGGATCCGATGTCTGAAGATGAA; 3′ AGCGGCCGCTCGAGGgatccTTAACTGCATTTCTTG
Resource information
  A portion of this plasmid was derived from a plasmid made by: It has the pMX backbone
Terms and licenses: Academic/Nonprofit Terms; Industry Terms: Not Available to Industry
How to cite: pMRXIP-3xMyc-STX17FL was a gift from Noboru Mizushima (Addgene plasmid # 89942 ; http://n2t.net/addgene:89942 ; RRID:Addgene_89942)
