>Addgene plasmid #89942 | pMRXIP-3xMyc-STX17FL | depositor partial sequence | sequence record 174294 | pMRXIP-3xMyc-STX17FL sequence 1065 bps
ATGGGTGAACAAAAGTTGATTTCTGAAGAAGATTTGAACGGTGAACAAAAGCTAATCTCCGAGGAAGACT
TGAACGGTGAACAAAAATTAATCTCAGAAGAAGACTTGAACGCTCGAGAATTGGGGAATTCACGCGTTCG
CGAGTTAACGGATCCGATGTCTGAAGATGAAGAAAAAGTGAAATTACGCCGTCTTGAACCAGCTATCCAG
AAATTCATTAAGATAGTAATCCCAACAGACCTGGAAAGGTTAAGAAAGCACCAGATAAATATTGAGAAGT
ATCAAAGGTGCAGAATCTGGGACAAGTTGCATGAAGAGCATATCAATGCAGGACGTACAGTTCAGCAACT
CCGATCCAATATCCGAGAAATTGAGAAACTTTGTTTGAAAGTCCGAAAGGATGACCTAGTACTTCTGAAG
AGAATGATAGATCCTGTTAAAGAAGAAGCATCAGCAGCAACAGCAGAATTTCTCCAACTCCATTTGGAAT
CTGTAGAAGAACTTAAGAAGCAATTTAATGATGAAGAAACTTTGCTACAGCCTCCTTTGACCAGATCCAT
GACTGTTGGTGGAGCATTTCATACTACTGAAGCTGAAGCTAGTTCTCAGAGTTTGACTCAGATATATGCC
TTACCTGAAATTCCTCAAGATCAAAATGCTGCAGAATCGTGGGAAACCTTAGAAGCGGACTTAATTGAAC
TTAGCCAACTGGTCACTGACTTCTCTCTCCTAGTGAATTCTCAGCAGGAGAAGATTGACAGCATTGCAGA
CCATGTCAACAGTGCTGCTGTGAATGTTGAAGAGGGAACCAAAAACTTAGGGAAGGCTGCAAAATACAAG
CTGGCAGCTCTGCCTGTGGCAGGTGCACTCATCGGGGGAATGGTAGGGGGTCCTATTGGCCTCCTTGCAG
GCTTCAAAGTGGCAGGAATTGCAGCTGCACTTGGTGGTGGGGTGTTGGGCTTCACAGGTGGAAAATTGAT
ACAAAGAAAGAAACAGAAAATGATGGAGAAGCTCACTTCCAGCTGTCCAGATCTTCCCAGCCAAACTGAC
AAGAAATGCAGTTAA
